>Addgene plasmid #174421 | 6xHis(TEV)-dDrp1-StrepII | addgene full sequence | sequence record 343831 | Addgene NGS Result
ATGGGGGTAATGATACCGATGAAACGAGAGAGGATGCTCACGATACGGGTTACTGATGATGAACATGCCC
GGTTACTGGAACGTTGTGAGGGTAAACAACTGGCGGTATGGATGCGGCGGGACCAGAGAAAAATCACTCA
GGGTCAATGCCAGCGCTTCGTTAATACAGATGTAGGTGTTCCACAGGGTAGCCAGCAGCATCCTGCGATG
CAGATCCGGAACATAATGGTGCAGGGCGCTGACTTCCGCGTTTCCAGACTTTACGAAACACGGAAACCGA
AGACCATTCATGTTGTTGCTCAGGTCGCAGACGTTTTGCAGCAGCAGTCGCTTCACGTTCGCTCGCGTAT
CGGTGATTCATTCTGCTAACCAGTAAGGCAACCCCGCCAGCCTAGCCGGGTCCTCAACGACAGGAGCACG
ATCATGCGCACCCGTGGCCAGGACCCAACGCTGCCCGAGATGCGCCGCGTGCGGCTGCTGGAGATGGCGG
ACGCGATGGATATGTTCTGCCAAGGGTTGGTTTGCGCATTCACAGTTCTCCGCAAGAATTGATTGGCTCC
AATTCTTGGAGTGGTGAATCCGTTAGCGAGGTGCCGCCGGCTTCCATTCAGGTCGAGGTGGCCCGGCTCC
ATGCACCGCGACGCAACGCGGGGAGGCAGACAAGGTATAGGGCGGCGCCTACAATCCATGCCAACCCGTT
CCATGTGCTCGCCGAGGCGGCATAAATCGCCGTGACGATCAGCGGTCCAATGATCGAAGTTAGGCTGGTA
AGAGCCGCGAGCGATCCTTGAAGCTGTCCCTGATGGTCGTCATCTACCTGCCTGGACAGCATGGCCTGCA
ACGCGGGCATCCCGATGCCGCCGGAAGCGAGAAGAATCATAATGGGGAAGGCCATCCAGCCTCGCGTCGC
GAACGCCAGCAAGACGTAGCCCAGCGCGTCGGCCGCCATGCCGGCGATAATGGCCTGCTTCTCGCCGAAA
CGTTTGGTGGCGGGACCAGTGACGAAGGCTTGAGCGAGGGCGTGCAAGATTCCGAATACCGCAAGCGACA
GGCCGATCATCGTCGCGCTCCAGCGAAAGCGGTCCTCGCCGAAAATGACCCAGAGCGCTGCCGGCACCTG
TCCTACGAGTTGCATGATAAAGAAGACAGTCATAAGTGCGGCGACGATAGTCATGCCCCGCGCCCACCGG
AAGGAGCTGACTGGGTTGAAGGCTCTCAAGGGCATCGGTCGAGATCCCGGTGCCTAATGAGTGAGCTAAC
TTACATTAATTGCGTTGCGCTCACTGCCCGCTTTCCAGTCGGGAAACCTGTCGTGCCAGCTGCATTAATG
AATCGGCCAACGCGCGGGGAGAGGCGGTTTGCGTATTGGGCGCCAGGGTGGTTTTTCTTTTCACCAGTGA
GACGGGCAACAGCTGATTGCCCTTCACCGCCTGGCCCTGAGAGAGTTGCAGCAAGCGGTCCACGCTGGTT
TGCCCCAGCAGGCGAAAATCCTGTTTGATGGTGGTTAACGGCGGGATATAACATGAGCTGTCTTCGGTAT
CGTCGTATCCCACTACCGAGATATCCGCACCAACGCGCAGCCCGGACTCGGTAATGGCGCGCATTGCGCC
CAGCGCCATCTGATCGTTGGCAACCAGCATCGCAGTGGGAACGATGCCCTCATTCAGCATTTGCATGGTT
TGTTGAAAACCGGACATGGCACTCCAGTCGCCTTCCCGTTCCGCTATCGGCTGAATTTGATTGCGAGTGA
GATATTTATGCCAGCCAGCCAGACGCAGACGCGCCGAGACAGAACTTAATGGGCCCGCTAACAGCGCGAT
TTGCTGGTGACCCAATGCGACCAGATGCTCCACGCCCAGTCGCGTACCGTCTTCATGGGAGAAAATAATA
CTGTTGATGGGTGTCTGGTCAGAGACATCAAGAAATAACGCCGGAACATTAGTGCAGGCAGCTTCCACAG
CAATGGCATCCTGGTCATCCAGCGGATAGTTAATGATCAGCCCACTGACGCGTTGCGCGAGAAGATTGTG
CACCGCCGCTTTACAGGCTTCGACGCCGCTTCGTTCTACCATCGACACCACCACGCTGGCACCCAGTTGA
TCGGCGCGAGATTTAATCGCCGCGACAATTTGCGACGGCGCGTGCAGGGCCAGACTGGAGGTGGCAACGC
CAATCAGCAACGACTGTTTGCCCGCCAGTTGTTGTGCCACGCGGTTGGGAATGTAATTCAGCTCCGCCAT
CGCCGCTTCCACTTTTTCCCGCGTTTTCGCAGAAACGTGGCTGGCCTGGTTCACCACGCGGGAAACGGTC
TGATAAGAGACACCGGCATACTCTGCGACATCGTATAACGTTACTGGTTTCACATTCACCACCCTGAATT
GACTCTCTTCCGGGCGCTATCATGCCATACCGCGAAAGGTTTTGCGCCATTCGATGGTGTCCGGGATCTC
GACGCTCTCCCTTATGCGACTCCTGCATTAGGAAGCAGCCCAGTAGTAGGTTGAGGCCGTTGAGCACCGC
CGCCGCAAGGAATGGTGCATGCAAGGAGATGGCGCCCAACAGTCCCCCGGCCACGGGGCCTGCCACCATA
CCCACGCCGAAACAAGCGCTCATGAGCCCGAAGTGGCGAGCCCGATCTTCCCCATCGGTGATGTCGGCGA
TATAGGCGCCAGCAACCGCACCTGTGGCGCCGGTGATGCCGGCCACGATGCGTCCGGCGTAGAGGATCGA
GATCTCGATCCCGCGAAATTAATACGACTCACTATAGGGGAATTGTGAGCGGATAACAATTCCCCTCTAG
AAATAATTTTGTTTAACTTTAAGAAGGAGATATACCATGGGCAGCAGCCATCATCATCATCATCACGAAA
ATCTGTATTTCCAAGGCTCGATGGAGGCACTAATTCCGGTCATAAACAAGCTGCAGGACGTCTTCAACAC
CGTGGGCTCCGACTCCATCCAATTGCCCCAAATTGTTGTTCTAGGCAGTCAGAGCTCCGGCAAGAGTTCG
GTGATCGAGAGCGTTGTGGGACGATCCTTTCTGCCCCGTGGAACTGGTATTGTGACCCGTCGCCCACTGG
TGCTCCAGCTGATCTACAGCCCACTCGATGATCGCGAGAATCGCTCGGCGGAAAATGGTACGTCCAATGC
CGAGGAGTGGGGCCGCTTCCTGCACACCAAGAAGTGCTTCACGGACTTTGACGAGATCCGCAAGGAGATC
GAAAACGAAACGGAGCGGGCGGCGGGCAGCAACAAGGGCATCTGCCCGGAGCCCATCAACCTGAAGATAT
TCTCGACGCACGTGGTCAACCTAACGCTAGTGGATCTGCCCGGCATCACCAAGGTCCCGGTGGGCGATCA
GCCGGAGGATATCGAGGCGCAGATCAAAGAATTGGTCCTCAAGTACATTGAGAACCCGAACTCCATCATT
TTGGCTGTGACGGCCGCCAACACGGACATGGCCACCAGTGAGGCACTCAAGCTGGCCAAGGACGTGGACC
CCGATGGCCGGCGCACTCTGGCCGTGGTCACGAAACTGGATCTCATGGATGCCGGCACCGATGCCATTGA
CATCCTGTGCGGCCGGGTCATTCCCGTTAAGCTGGGCATCATCGGCGTGATGAATCGCTCGCAGAAGGAC
ATCATGGACCAAAAGCACATCGACGATCAGATGAAGGACGAGGCCGCCTTCCTGCAGCGCAAGTATCCCA
CTCTGGCCACCCGGAACGGCACGCCCTACTTGGCCAAGACCCTCAACCGGCTCCTGATGCACCACATCCG
GGACTGCCTGCCAGATCTTAAGACTCGCGTCAACATCATGGCCACGCAATTCCAATCGCTGCTAAACTCC
TATGGCGAGGATGTCTCCGACAAGAGCCAGACCCTGCTGCAGATCATCACGAAGTTCTCCAGCGCCTACT
GCTGCACAATCGAGGGCACGGCCAGGAATATCGAGACCACGGAACTGTGCGGCGGTGCCCGGATGGGCTA
CATTTTCCACGAGACCTTCGGCCGCACCCTGGACTCCATTCACCCGCTGGCGGGTCTGAGCAAGATGGAC
ATACTGACAGCCATCCGGAATGCCACTGGTCCACGCCCGGCTTTGTTCGTTCCGGAGGTCTCGTTCGAAC
TGCTAGTGAAGCGCCAGATTCGCCGCCTGGAGGAACCCTCCTTGCGCTGCGTGGAACTCATTCACGAGGA
GATGCAGCGCATTGTTCAGCATTGTGGCAACGAAGTGCAGCAGGAGATGCTGCGCTTCCCCAAACTGCAC
GAGAAGATTGTGGACGTGGTCACCCAGCTGCTGCGTCGCCGTCTGCCGCACACCAACGTGATGGTGGAGA
ACATTGTGGCCATCGAGCTGGCCTACATCAACACCAAGCACCCCGACTTCCACAAGGATGCCGCTTTGGT
GCCCAGTCTGCTGAAAACGGACAGCGATCCCTACTCACAGATAAATCTGGGCCAGCGGCGGGCCAATACA
CCGCGCAACCACATGTCGCCTCAGATTTCGTCGCACAGTGCTGGTTCACAGCAGCCGCAGCAGCAGCAGC
CGCCGCAGCCGAGTTCCTCACAGCAGCAATATAGCCAAGTGCATGAGCAGAATCACGTCGCCGAGAACTC
GACGCCTTCGATGGCGAGCACATGGCTGTCGAACATTTTACCGCCGGCACCAACGCGTCCGGACAGCATT
GAGAACTCGACCAACAACACTCCGGTTCACAATAACATCGTGAGTCCAGTGAAGCCGGTCAATCTGCTGC
CCGATGTGCCGGCCAACCACAATCCACGTCGCCTCACTGACAAGGAGCAGAAGGATTGCGATGTCATCGA
ACACCTGATCAAATCGTATTTCTACATTGTGCGCAAATCCATACAAGACTCGGTTCCAAAGGCCATCATG
CATTTCTTGGTTAACTACGTTAAGGACAACTTGCAGAGCGAATTGGTTACACATCTGTATAAGTCGGATA
AGGCTGAAACCCTGCTCAACGAGTCCGATCACATTGCAGTGCGCCGAAAAGAGGCGGCCGATATGCTGAA
GGCACTGACGCGGGCGAATCACATCATCAGCGAAATCCGCGAAACTCACATGTGGCTATGGTCTCATCCT
CAGTTCGAAAAATAAGATCCGGCTGCTAACAAAGCCCGAAAGGAAGCTGAGTTGGCTGCTGCCACCGCTG
AGCAATAACTAGCATAACCCCTTGGGGCCTCTAAACGGGTCTTGAGGGGTTTTTTGCTGAAAGGAGGAAC
TATATCCGGATATCCCGCAAGAGGCCCGGCAGTACCGGCATAACCAAGCCTATGCCTACAGCATCCAGGG
TGACGGTGCCGAGGATGACGATGAGCGCATTGTTAGATTTCATACACGGTGCCTGACTGCGTTAGCAATT
TAACTGTGATAAACTACCGCATTAAAGCTTATCGATGATAAGCTGTCAAACATGAGAATTCTTGAAGACG
AAAGGGCCTCGTGATACGCCTATTTTTATAGGTTAATGTCATGATAATAATGGTTTCTTAGACGTCAGGT
GGCACTTTTCGGGGAAATGTGCGCGGAACCCCTATTTGTTTATTTTTCTAAATACATTCAAATATGTATC
CGCTCATGAGACAATAACCCTGATAAATGCTTCAATAATATTGAAAAAGGAAGAGTATGAGTATTCAACA
TTTCCGTGTCGCCCTTATTCCCTTTTTTGCGGCATTTTGCCTTCCTGTTTTTGCTCACCCAGAAACGCTG
GTGAAAGTAAAAGATGCTGAAGATCAGTTGGGTGCACGAGTGGGTTACATCGAACTGGATCTCAACAGCG
GTAAGATCCTTGAGAGTTTTCGCCCCGAAGAACGTTTTCCAATGATGAGCACTTTTAAAGTTCTGCTATG
TGGCGCGGTATTATCCCGTGTTGACGCCGGGCAAGAGCAACTCGGTCGCCGCATACACTATTCTCAGAAT
GACTTGGTTGAGTACTCACCAGTCACAGAAAAGCATCTTACGGATGGCATGACAGTAAGAGAATTATGCA
GTGCTGCCATAACCATGAGTGATAACACTGCGGCCAACTTACTTCTGACAACGATCGGAGGACCGAAGGA
GCTAACCGCTTTTTTGCACAACATGGGGGATCATGTAACTCGCCTTGATCGTTGGGAACCGGAGCTGAAT
GAAGCCATACCAAACGACGAGCGTGACACCACGATGCCTGCAGCAATGGCAACAACGTTGCGCAAACTAT
TAACTGGCGAACTACTTACTCTAGCTTCCCGGCAACAATTAATAGACTGGATGGAGGCGGATAAAGTTGC
AGGACCACTTCTGCGCTCGGCCCTTCCGGCTGGCTGGTTTATTGCTGATAAATCTGGAGCCGGTGAGCGT
GGGTCTCGCGGTATCATTGCAGCACTGGGGCCAGATGGTAAGCCCTCCCGTATCGTAGTTATCTACACGA
CGGGGAGTCAGGCAACTATGGATGAACGAAATAGACAGATCGCTGAGATAGGTGCCTCACTGATTAAGCA
TTGGTAACTGTCAGACCAAGTTTACTCATATATACTTTAGATTGATTTAAAACTTCATTTTTAATTTAAA
AGGATCTAGGTGAAGATCCTTTTTGATAATCTCATGACCAAAATCCCTTAACGTGAGTTTTCGTTCCACT
GAGCGTCAGACCCCGTAGAAAAGATCAAAGGATCTTCTTGAGATCCTTTTTTTCTGCGCGTAATCTGCTG
CTTGCAAACAAAAAAACCACCGCTACCAGCGGTGGTTTGTTTGCCGGATCAAGAGCTACCAACTCTTTTT
CCGAAGGTAACTGGCTTCAGCAGAGCGCAGATACCAAATACTGTCCTTCTAGTGTAGCCGTAGTTAGGCC
ACCACTTCAAGAACTCTGTAGCACCGCCTACATACCTCGCTCTGCTAATCCTGTTACCAGTGGCTGCTGC
CAGTGGCGATAAGTCGTGTCTTACCGGGTTGGACTCAAGACGATAGTTACCGGATAAGGCGCAGCGGTCG
GGCTGAACGGGGGGTTCGTGCACACAGCCCAGCTTGGAGCGAACGACCTACACCGAACTGAGATACCTAC
AGCGTGAGCTATGAGAAAGCGCCACGCTTCCCGAAGGGAGAAAGGCGGACAGGTATCCGGTAAGCGGCAG
GGTCGGAACAGGAGAGCGCACGAGGGAGCTTCCAGGGGGAAACGCCTGGTATCTTTATAGTCCTGTCGGG
TTTCGCCACCTCTGACTTGAGCGTCGATTTTTGTGATGCTCGTCAGGGGGGCGGAGCCTATGGAAAAACG
CCAGCAACGCGGCCTTTTTACGGTTCCTGGCCTTTTGCTGGCCTTTTGCTCACATGTTCTTTCCTGCGTT
ATCCCCTGATTCTGTGGATAACCGTATTACCGCCTTTGAGTGAGCTGATACCGCTCGCCGCAGCCGAACG
ACCGAGCGCAGCGAGTCAGTGAGCGAGGAAGCGGAAGAGCGCCTGATGCGGTATTTTCTCCTTACGCATC
TGTGCGGTATTTCACACCGCAATGGTGCACTCTCAGTACAATCTGCTCTGATGCCGCATAGTTAAGCCAG
TATACACTCCGCTATCGCTACGTGACTGGGTCATGGCTGCGCCCCGACACCCGCCAACACCCGCTGACGC
GCCCTGACGGGCTTGTCTGCTCCCGGCATCCGCTTACAGACAAGCTGTGACCGTCTCCGGGAGCTGCATG
TGTCAGAGGTTTTCACCGTCATCACCGAAACGCGCGAGGCAGCTGCGGTAAAGCTCATCAGCGTGGTCGT
GAAGCGATTCACAGATGTCTGCCTGTTCATCCGCGTCCAGCTCGTTGAGTTTCTCCAGAAGCGTTAATGT
CTGGCTTCTGATAAAGCGGGCCATGTTAAGGGCGGTTTTTTCCTGTTTGGTCACTGATGCCTCCGTGTAA
GGGGGATTTCTGTTC
Features (pLannotate 1.2.2; 20 found; start..end, strand, type, name):
    608..1232    -  CDS            TcR (fragment): tetracycline efflux protein; tet; confers resistance to tetracycline
   1247..1268    -  protein_bind   CAP binding site: CAP binding activates transcription in the presence of cAMP. E. coli catabolite activator protein
   1281..2363    -  CDS            lacI: lac repressor; lacI; The lac repressor binds to the lac operator to inhibit transcription in E. coli. This inhibition can be relieved by adding lactose or isopropyl-β-D-thiogalactopyranoside (IPTG).
   2364..2441    -  promoter       lacI promoter: lacI
   2449..2728    -  CDS            TcR (fragment): tetracycline efflux protein; tet; confers resistance to tetracycline
   2750..2768    +  promoter       T7 promoter: promoter for bacteriophage T7 RNA polymerase
   2769..2793    +  protein_bind   lac operator: The lac repressor binds to the lac operator to inhibit transcription in E. coli. This inhibition can be relieved by adding lactose or isopropyl-β-D-thiogalactopyranoside (IPTG). lac repressor encoded by lacI
   2808..2830    +  RBS            RBS: efficient ribosome binding site from bacteriophage T7 gene 10 (Olins and Rangwala, 1989)
   2849..2865    +  CDS            capTEV™ (fragment): composite tag for in vivo biotinylation, TEV protease cleavage, and 6xHis tagging
   2891..5095    +  CDS            DNM1L: DNM1L_HUMAN - Also known as DLP1, DRP1. Experimental evidence at protein level: Swiss-Prot protein existence level 1. [Isoform 4]: Inhibits peroxisomal division when overexpressed. From Homo sapiens (Human).
   5132..5181    +  CDS            SET1 (fragment): solubility-enhancement tag derived from T7 phage gene 10B
   5189..5236    +  terminator     T7 terminator: transcription terminator for bacteriophage T7 RNA polymerase
   5259..5363    -  CDS            TcR (fragment): tetracycline efflux protein; tet; confers resistance to tetracycline
   5411..5439    -  promoter       tet promoter: E. coli promoter for tetracycline efflux protein gene
   5552..5656    +  promoter       AmpR promoter: bla
   5657..6517    +  CDS            AmpR: β-lactamase; bla; confers resistance to ampicillin, carbenicillin, and related antibiotics
   6688..7276    +  rep_origin     ori: high-copy-number ColE1/pMB1/pBR322/pUC origin of replication
   7462..7601    -  misc_feature   bom: basis of mobility region from pBR322
   7703..7894    -  CDS            rop: Rop protein, which maintains plasmids at low copy number; rop
   7911..366     +  CDS            YPB1_ECOLX (across the origin): Protein predicted: Swiss-Prot protein existence level 4. From Escherichia coli.
