[The description below was written by a language model from this plasmid's Addgene catalogue record and pLannotate feature annotations shown in this document.]
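Description:
6xHis(TEV)-dDrp1-StrepII is a bacterial expression plasmid built on the Novagen pET15b backbone for producing recombinant Drosophila melanogaster dynamin-related protein 1 (Drp1) in E. coli. The 7.9 kb plasmid is maintained through a pBR322-type ColE1 origin accompanied by the bom region and the rop gene, which restrains copy number, and is selected with ampicillin via the β-lactamase (AmpR) cassette. Several tetracycline-resistance fragments and the tet promoter are annotated around the expression region. These are non-functional remnants of the pBR322 ancestry typical of pET vectors, not a usable marker.

The wild-type Drp1 coding sequence, inserted by ligation-independent cloning, sits downstream of a T7 promoter fused to a lac operator and the strong T7 gene 10 ribosome binding site, and is followed by the T7 terminator. A plasmid-borne lacI gene supplies lac repressor, so transcription stays low until IPTG induction in a host that provides T7 RNA polymerase. The automated annotation labels the roughly 2.2 kb open reading frame as human DNM1L, which reflects homology to the human orthologue; the catalogue entry identifies the insert as the fly gene. The protein carries an N-terminal 6xHis tag followed by a TEV protease cleavage site, partly picked up in the feature table as a composite-tag fragment, and a C-terminal StrepII tag that the table does not annotate explicitly. Tags at both ends allow sequential affinity purification that enriches full-length protein, and the His tag can be removed with TEV. The associated work concerns the membrane constricting and severing activity of Drp1 in mitochondrial and peroxisomal fission, which fits use of the purified protein in biochemical assays.
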