Addgene plasmid #174421: 6xHis(TEV)-dDrp1-StrepII
Purpose: Expresses D. melanogaster Drp1 in bacteria
Depositing lab: Thomas Pucadyil. Depositing organization: Indian Institute of Science Education and Research (IISER), Pune. Publication: Dynamin-related protein 1 has membrane constricting and severing abilities sufficient for mitochondrial and peroxisomal fission. Kamerkar SC, Kraus F, Sharpe AJ, Pucadyil TJ, Ryan MT. Nat Commun. 2018 Dec 7;9(1):5239. doi: 10.1038/s41467-018-07543-w. PubMed 30531964.
Backbone
  Vector backbone: pET15b
  Backbone manufacturer: Novagen
  Vector type: Bacterial Expression
Growth in bacteria
  Bacterial resistance: Ampicillin, 100 μg/mL
  Growth temperature: 37°C
  Growth strain: DH5alpha
  Copy number: Unknown
Gene/Insert
  Gene/Insert name: Drp1
  Species: D. melanogaster (fly)
  Mutation: None
  GenBank ID: NM_134850.3
  Entrez Gene: Drp1 (a.k.a. Dmel_CG3210, CG3210, DNM1L, DRP, DRP1, Dmel\CG3210, Dnm1/Drp1, Drp, Drp-1, drp, drp-1, drp1, frat, l(2)22Fc, l(2)22Fd, l(2)ND2, l(2)ND3)
  Promoter: T7
  Tag / fusion protein: 6xHis(TEV) (N terminal on insert); StrepII (C terminal on insert)
  Cloning method: Ligation Independent Cloning
  Sequencing primers: 5′ T7 forward; 3′ T7 reverse
Terms and licenses: Academic/Nonprofit Terms; Industry Terms: Not Available to Industry
How to cite: 6xHis(TEV)-dDrp1-StrepII was a gift from Thomas Pucadyil (Addgene plasmid # 174421 ; http://n2t.net/addgene:174421 ; RRID:Addgene_174421)
