>Addgene plasmid #174421 | 6xHis(TEV)-dDrp1-StrepII | depositor partial sequence | sequence record 338389 | ORF sequenced using T7 forward and T7 reverse
ATAATTTTGTTTAACTTTAAGAAGGAGATATACCATGGGCAGCAGCCATCATCATCATCATCACGAAAAT
CTGTATTTCCAAGGCTCGATGGAGGCACTAATTCCGGTCATAAACAAGCTGCAGGACGTCTTCAACACCG
TGGGCTCCGACTCCATCCAATTGCCCCAAATTGTTGTTCTAGGCAGTCAGAGCTCCGGCAAGAGTTCGGT
GATCGAGAGCGTTGTGGGACGATCCTTTCTGCCCCGTGGAACTGGTATTGTGACCCGTCGCCCACTGGTG
CTCCAGCTGATCTACAGCCCACTCGATGATCGCGAGAATCGCTCGGCGGAAAATGGTACGTCCAATGCCG
AGGAGTGGGGCCGCTTCCTGCACACCAAGAAGTGCTTCACGGACTTTGACGAGATCCGCAAGGAGATCGA
AAACGAAACGGAGCGGGCGGCGGGCAGCAACAAGGGCATCTGCCCGGAGCCCATCAACCTGAAGATATTC
TCGACGCACGTGGTCAACCTAACGCTAGTGGATCTGCCCGGCATCACCAAGGTCCCGGTGGGCGATCAGC
CGGAGGATATCGAGGCGCAGATCAAAGAATTGGTCCTCAAGTACATTGAGAACCCGAACTCCATCATTTT
GGCTGTGACGGCCGCCAACACGGACATGGCCACCAGTGAGGCACTCAAGCTGGCCAAGGACGTGGACCCC
GATGGCCGGCGCACTCTGGCCGTGGTCACGAAACTGGATCTCATGGATGCCGGCACCGATGCCATTGACA
TCCTGTGCGGCCGGGTCATTCCCGTTAAGCTGGGCATCATCGGCGTGATGAATCGCTCGCAGAAGGACAT
CATGGACCAAAAGCACATCGACGATCAGATGAAGGACGAGGCCGCCTTCCTGCAGCGCAAGTATCCCACT
CTGGCCACCCGGAACGGCACGCCCTACTTGGCCAAGACCCTCAACCGGCTCCTGATGCACCACATCCGGG
ACTGCCTGCCAGATCTTAAGACTCGCGTCAACATCATGGCCACGCAATTCCAATCGCTGCTAAACTCCTA
TGGCGAGGATGTCTCCGACAAGAGCCAGACCCTGCTGCAGATCATCACGAAGTTCTCCAGCGCCTACTGC
TGCACAATCGAGGGCACGGCCAGGAATATCGAGACCACGGAACTGTGCGGCGGTGCCCGGATGGGCTACA
TTTTCCACGAGACCTTCGGCCGCACCCTGGACTCCATTCACCCGCTGGCGGGTCTGAGCAAGATGGACAT
ACTGACAGCCATCCGGAATGCCACTGGTCCACGCCCGGCTTTGTTCGTTCCGGAGGTCTCGTTCGAACTG
CTAGTGAAGCGCCAGATTCGCCGCCTGGAGGAACCCTCCTTGCGCTGCGTGGAACTCATTCACGAGGAGA
TGCAGCGCATTGTTCAGCATTGTGGCAACGAAGTGCAGCAGGAGATGCTGCGCTTCCCCAAACTGCACGA
GAAGATTGTGGACGTGGTCACCCAGCTGCTGCGTCGCCGTCTGCCGCACACCAACGTGATGGTGGAGAAC
ATTGTGGCCATCGAGCTGGCCTACATCAACACCAAGCACCCCGACTTCCACAAGGATGCCGCTTTGGTGC
CCAGTCTGCTGAAAACGGACAGCGATCCCTACTCACAGATAAATCTGGGCCAGCGGCGGGCCAATACACC
GCGCAACCACATGTCGCCTCAGATTTCGTCGCACAGTGCTGGTTCACAGCAGCCGCAGCAGCAGCAGCCG
CCGCAGCCGAGTTCCTCACAGCAGCAATATAGCCAAGTGCATGAGCAGAATCACGTCGCCGAGAACTCGA
CGCCTTCGATGGCGAGCACATGGCTGTCGAACATTTTACCGCCGGCACCAACGCGTCCGGACAGCATTGA
GAACTCGACCAACAACACTCCGGTTCACAATAACATCGTGAGTCCAGTGAAGCCGGTCAATCTGCTGCCC
GATGTGCCGGCCAACCACAATCCACGTCGCCTCACTGACAAGGAGCAGAAGGATTGCGATGTCATCGAAC
ACCTGATCAAATCGTATTTCTACATTGTGCGCAAATCCATACAAGACTCGGTTCCAAAGGCCATCATGCA
TTTCTTGGTTAACTACGTTAAGGACAACTTGCAGAGCGAATTGGTTACACATCTGTATAAGTCGGATAAG
GCTGAAACCCTGCTCAACGAGTCCGATCACATTGCAGTGCGCCGAAAAGAGGCGGCCGATATGCTGAAGG
CACTGACGCGGGCGAATCACATCATCAGCGAAATCCGCGAAACTCACATGTGGCTATGGTCTCATCCTCA
GTTCGAAAAATAAGATCCGGCTGCTAACAAAGC
